>Addgene plasmid #129834 | pRDAX-331 C-Tag miRFP670[2] L10 {Esp3I(2x)} EGFP | depositor full sequence | sequence record 249212 | Full Sequence
GCCTGCCTCCAGGCCTCAATATTGGCCATTAGCCATATTATTCATTGGTTATATAGCATAAATCAATATT
GGCTATTGGCCATTGCATACGTTGTATCTATATCATAATATGTACATTTATATTGGCTCATGTCCAATAT
GACCGCCATGTTGGCATTGATTATTGACTAGTTATTAATAGTAATCAATTACGGGGTCATTAGTTCATAG
CCCATATATGGAGTTCCGCGTTACATAACTTACGGTAAATGGCCCGCCTGGCTGACCGCCCAACGACCCC
CGCCCATTGACGTCAATAATGACGTATGTTCCCATAGTAACGCCAATAGGGACTTTCCATTGACGTCAAT
GGGTGGAGTATTTACGGTAAACTGCCCACTTGGCAGTACATCAAGTGTATCATATGCCAAGTCCGCCCCC
TATTGACGTCAATGACGGTAAATGGCCCGCCTGGCATTATGCCCAGTACATGACCTTACGGGACTTTCCT
ACTTGGCAGTACATCTACGTATTAGTCATCGCTATTACCATGGTGATGCGGTTTTGGCAGTACACCAATG
GGCGTGGATAGCGGTTTGACTCACGGGGATTTCCAAGTCTCCACCCCATTGACGTCAATGGGAGTTTGTT
TTGGCACCAAAATCAACGGGACTTTCCAAAATGTCGTAATAACCCCGCCCCGTTGACGCAAATGGGCGGT
AGGCGTGTACGGTGGGAGGTCTATATAAGCAGAGCTCGTTTAGTGAACCGTCAGATCACTAGAAGCTTTA
TTGCGGTAGTTTATCACAGTTAAATTGCTAACGCAGTCAGTGCTTCTGACACAACAGTCTCGAACTTAAG
CTGCAGAAGTTGGTCGTGAGGCACTGGGCAGGTAAGTATCAAGGTTACAAGACAGGTTTAAGGAGACCAA
TAGAAACTGGGCTTGTCGAGACAGAGAAGACTCTTGCGTTTCTGATAGGCACCTATTGGTCTTACTGACA
TCCACTTTGCCTTTCTCTCCACAGGTGTCCACTCCCAGGCCACCCGAGACGCCGAGGCACGCCGTCTCCG
GGAGCTCTGCCAGCGGTGGCAGCACCAGTGGCAGAGCGGGACCCAGTATCGACCTGTCTGGGACACTCGC
ACCAGCACTGGAGCGCATAAGAACTGCTGGATCACTGAGGGCCCTCTGTGACGACACAGTCTTGCTCTTT
CAGCAATGTACGGGCTATGATCGAGTGATGGTGTACCGATTCGACGAACAGGGTCATGGTCTGGTCTTTT
CCGAGTGTCACGTGCCTGGCCTGGAGAGCTACTTTGGCAACCGCTATCCCTCTTCTACCGTACCCCAGAT
GGCCAGGCAACTTTACGTCCGGCAACGGGTCAGAGTGCTGGTGGATGTGACCTACCAGCCTGTGCCACTC
GAACCTCGGCTGAGCCCACTCACTGGACGGGATCTGGACATGAGCGGCTGCTTCCTGAGGTCCATGTCAC
CTTGCCATCTGCAGTTCTTGAAGGACATGGGCGTTCGAGCCACACTCGCAGTCTCACTGGTTGTAGGCGG
GAAACTGTGGGGTCTTGTGGTGTGTCACCACTACCTTCCCAGGTTCATCCGGTTCGAGTTGAGAGCCATC
TGCAAACGTTTGGCCGAGAGAATAGCCACCCGCATTACTGCTCTGGAATCCTAAGAATTCAGATCCGCCC
CTCTCCCTCCCCCCCCCCTAACGTTACTGGCCGAAGCCGCTTGGAATAAGGCCGGTGTGCGTTTGTCTAT
ATGTTATTTTCCACCATATTGCCGTCTTTTGGCAATGTGAGGGCCCGGAAACCTGGCCCTGTCTTCTTGA
CGAGCATTCCTAGGGGTCTTTCCCCTCTCGCCAAAGGAATGCAAGGTCTGTTGAATGTCGTGAAGGAAGC
AGTTCCTCTGGTAGCTTCTTGAAGACAAACAACGTCTGTAGCGACCCTTTGCAGGCAGCGGAACCCCCCA
CCTGGCGACAGGTGCCTCTGCGGCCAAAAGCCACGTGTATAAGATACACCTGCAAAGGCGGCACAACCCC
AGTGCCACGTTGTGAGTTGGATAGTTGTGGAAAGAGTCAAATGGCTCTCCTCAAGCGTATTCAACAAGGG
GCTGAAGGATGCCCAGAAGGTACCCCATTGTATGGGATCTGATCTGGGGCCTCGGTACACATGCTTTACA
TGTGTTTAGTCGAGGTTAAAAAAACGTCTAGGCCCCCCGAACCACGGGGACGTGGTTTTCCTTTGAAAAA
CACGATGATAATATGGCCACAACCATGGTGAGCAAGGGCGAGGAGCTGTTCACCGGGGTGGTGCCCATCC
TGGTCGAGCTGGACGGCGACGTAAACGGCCACAAGTTCAGCGTGTCCGGCGAGGGCGAGGGCGATGCCAC
CTACGGCAAGCTGACCCTGAAGTTCATCTGCACCACCGGCAAGCTGCCCGTGCCCTGGCCCACCCTCGTG
ACCACCCTGACCTACGGCGTGCAGTGCTTCAGCCGCTACCCCGACCACATGAAGCAGCACGACTTCTTCA
AGTCCGCCATGCCCGAAGGCTACGTCCAGGAGCGCACCATCTTCTTCAAGGACGACGGCAACTACAAGAC
CCGCGCCGAGGTGAAGTTCGAGGGCGACACCCTGGTGAACCGCATCGAGCTGAAGGGCATCGACTTCAAG
GAGGACGGCAACATCCTGGGGCACAAGCTGGAGTACAACTACAACAGCCACAACGTCTATATCATGGCCG
ACAAGCAGAAGAACGGCATCAAGGTGAACTTCAAGATCCGCCACAACATCGAGGACGGCAGCGTGCAGCT
CGCCGACCACTACCAGCAGAACACCCCCATCGGCGACGGCCCCGTGCTGCTGCCCGACAACCACTACCTG
AGCACCCAGTCCGCCCTGAGCAAAGACCCCAACGAGAAGCGCGATCACATGGTCCTGCTGGAGTTCGTGA
CCGCCGCCGGGATCACTCTCGGCATGGACGAGCTGTACAAGTAAACCGGTGCTCGAGGTACCGATGAATA
GCTAAGGTCGAGGCCGCAGGTAAGTATCAAGGTTACAAGACAGGTTTAAGGAGACCAATAGAAACTGGGC
TTGTCGAGACAGAGAAGACTCTTGCGTTTCTGATAGGCACCTATTGGTCTTACTGACATCCACTTTGCCT
TTCTCTCCACAGGTGTCGACAATCAACCTCTGGATTACAAAATTTGTGAAAGATTGACTGGTATTCTTAA
CTATGTTGCTCCTTTTACGCTATGTGGATACGCTGCTTTAATGCCTTTGTATCATGCTATTGCTTCCCGT
ATGGCTTTCATTTTCTCCTCCTTGTATAAATCCTGGTTGCTGTCTCTTTATGAGGAGTTGTGGCCCGTTG
TCAGGCAACGTGGCGTGGTGTGCACTGTGTTTGCTGACGCAACCCCCACTGGTTGGGGCATTGCCACCAC
CTGTCAGCTCCTTTCCGGGACTTTCGCTTTCCCCCTCCCTATTGCCACGGCGGAACTCATCGCCGCCTGC
CTTGCCCGCTGCTGGACAGGGGCTCGGCTGTTGGGCACTGACAATTCCGTGGTGTTGTCGGGGAAGCTGA
CGTCCTTTCCATGGCTGCTCGCCTGTGTTGCCACCTGGATTCTGCGCGGGACGTCCTTCTGCTACGTCCC
TTCGGCCCTCAATCCAGCGGACCTTCCTTCCCGCGGCCTGCTGCCGGCTCTGCGGCCTCTTCCGCGTCTT
CGCCTTCGCCCTCAGACGAGTCGGATCTCCCTTTGGGCCGCCTCCCCGCCTGGAATTCGAGCTCGGTACG
ATCAGCCTCGACTGTGCCTTCTAGTTGCCAGCCATCTGTTGTTTGCCCCTCCCCCGTGCCTTCCTTGACC
CTGGAAGGTGCCACTCCCACTGTCCTTTCCTAATAAAATGAGGAAATTGCATCGCATTGTCTGAGTAGGT
GTCATTCTATTCTGGGGGGTGGGGTGGGGCAGGACAGCAAGGGGGAGGATTGGGAAGACAATAGCCCAGC
TTTTGTTCCCTTTAGTGAGGGTTAATTGCGCGCTTGGCGTAATCATGGTCATAGCTGTTTCCTGTGTGAA
ATTGTTATCCGCTAATTCACTCCTCAGGTGCAGGCTGCCTATCAGAAGGTGGTGGCTGGTGTGGCCAATG
CCCTGGCTCACAAATACCACTGAGATCTTTTTCCCTCTGCCAAAAATTATGGGGACATCATGAAGCCCCT
TGAGCATCTGACTTCTGGCTAATAAAGGAAATTTATTTTCATTGCAATAGTGTGTTGGAATTTTTTGTGT
CTCTCACTCGGAAGGACATATGGGAGGGCAAATCATTTAAAACATCAGAATGAGTATTTGGTTTAGAGTT
TGGCAACATATGCCCATATGCTGGCTGCCATGAACAAAGGTTGGCTATAAAGAGGTCATCAGTATATGAA
ACAGCCCCCTGCTGTCCATTCCTTATTCCATAGAAAAGCCTTGACTTGAGGTTAGATTTTTTTTATATTT
TGTTTTGTGTTATTTTTTTCTTTAACATCCCTAAAATTTTCCTTACATGTTTTACTAGCCAGATTTTTCC
TCCTCTCCTGACTACTCCCAGTCATAGCTGTCCCTCTTCTCTTATGGAGATCGGCCGGCCGCCGGCGTCG
ACGCGCGCGGCCGCGGCGCGCCGTTGCTGGCGTTTTTCCATAGGCTCCGCCCCCCTGACGAGCATCACAA
AAATCGACGCTCAAGTCAGAGGTGGCGAAACCCGACAGGACTATAAAGATACCAGGCGTTTCCCCCTGGA
AGCTCCCTCGTGCGCTCTCCTGTTCCGACCCTGCCGCTTACCGGATACCTGTCCGCCTTTCTCCCTTCGG
GAAGCGTGGCGCTTTCTCATAGCTCACGCTGTAGGTATCTCAGTTCGGTGTAGGTCGTTCGCTCCAAGCT
GGGCTGTGTGCACGAACCCCCCGTTCAGCCCGACCGCTGCGCCTTATCCGGTAACTATCGTCTTGAGTCC
AACCCGGTAAGACACGACTTATCGCCACTGGCAGCAGCCACTGGTAACAGGATTAGCAGAGCGAGGTATG
TAGGCGGTGCTACAGAGTTCTTGAAGTGGTGGCCTAACTACGGCTACACTAGAAGAACAGTATTTGGTAT
CTGCGCTCTGCTGAAGCCAGTTACCTTCGGAAAAAGAGTTGGTAGCTCTTGATCCGGCAAACAAACCACC
GCTGGTAGCGGTGGTTTTTTTGTTTGCAAGCAGCAGATTACGCGCAGAAAAAAAGGATCTCAAGAAGATC
CTTTGATCTTTTCTACGGGGTCTGACGCTCAGTGGAACGAAAACTCACGTTAAGGGATTTTGGTCATGAG
ATTATCAAAAAGGATCTTCACCTAGATCCTTTTAAATTAAAAATGAAGTTTTAAATCAATCTAAAGTATA
TATGAGTAAACTTGGTCTGACAGTTACCAATGCTTAATCAGTGAGGCACCTATCTCAGCGATCTGTCTAT
TTCGTTCATCCATAGTTGCCTGACTCCCCGTCGTGTAGATAACTACGATACGGGAGGGCTTACCATCTGG
CCCCAGTGCTGCAATGATACCGCGAGACCCACGCTCACCGGCTCCAGATTTATCAGCAATAAACCAGCCA
GCCGGAAGGGCCGAGCGCAGAAGTGGTCCTGCAACTTTATCCGCCTCCATCCAGTCTATTAATTGTTGCC
GGGAAGCTAGAGTAAGTAGTTCGCCAGTTAATAGTTTGCGCAACGTTGTTGCCATTGCTACAGGCATCGT
GGTGTCACGCTCGTCGTTTGGTATGGCTTCATTCAGCTCCGGTTCCCAACGATCAAGGCGAGTTACATGA
TCCCCCATGTTGTGCAAAAAAGCGGTTAGCTCCTTCGGTCCTCCGATCGTTGTCAGAAGTAAGTTGGCCG
CAGTGTTATCACTCATGGTTATGGCAGCACTGCATAATTCTCTTACTGTCATGCCATCCGTAAGATGCTT
TTCTGTGACTGGTGAGTACTCAACCAAGTCATTCTGAGAATAGTGTATGCGGCGACCGAGTTGCTCTTGC
CCGGCGTCAATACGGGATAATACCGCGCCACATAGCAGAACTTTAAAAGTGCTCATCATTGGAAAACGTT
CTTCGGGGCGAAAACTCTCAAGGATCTTACCGCTGTTGAGATCCAGTTCGATGTAACCCACTCGTGCACC
CAACTGATCTTCAGCATCTTTTACTTTCACCAGCGTTTCTGGGTGAGCAAAAACAGGAAGGCAAAATGCC
GCAAAAAAGGGAATAAGGGCGACACGGAAATGTTGAATACTCATACTCTTCCTTTTTCAATATTATTGAA
GCATTTATCAGGGTTATTGTCTCATGAGCGGATACATATTTGAATGTATTTAGAAAAATAAACAAATAGG
GGTTCCGCGCACATTTCCCCGAAAAGTGCCACCTGACGTCTAAGAAACCATTATTATCATGACATTAACC
TATAAAAATAGGCGTATCACGAGGCCCTTTCGTCTACGCGCGCGCCGGCGGCGCGCCGTCGACGGCCGGC
CGCGGCCGC
Features (pLannotate 1.2.2; 16 found; start..end, strand, type, name):
    155..532     +  enhancer       CMV enhancer: human cytomegalovirus immediate early enhancer
    534..733     +  promoter       CMV promoter: human cytomegalovirus (CMV) immediate early promoter
    872..1004    +  intron         chimeric intron: chimera between introns from human β-globin and immunoglobulin heavy chain genes
   1083..1661    +  CDS            emiRFP670 (fragment): emiRFP670 is a basic (constitutively fluorescent) near ir fluorescent protein published in 2020, derived from Rhodopseudomonas palustris. It has low acid sensitivity. It requires the cofactor biliverdin for fluorescence.
   1678..2264    +  misc_feature   IRES2: internal ribosome entry site (IRES) of the encephalomyocarditis virus (EMCV)
   2265..2984    +  CDS            EGFP: the original enhanced GFP (Yang et al., 1996) mammalian codon-optimized
   3030..3162    +  intron         chimeric intron: chimera between introns from human β-globin and immunoglobulin heavy chain genes
   3171..3759    +  misc_feature   WPRE: woodchuck hepatitis virus posttranscriptional regulatory element
   3763..3779    +  misc_feature   MCS (fragment): pUC18/19 multiple cloning site
   3792..3903    +  polyA_signal   bGH poly(A) signal: bovine growth hormone polyadenylation signal
   3999..4017    -  promoter       T3 promoter: promoter for bacteriophage T3 RNA polymerase
   4076..4150    +  CDS            HBB (fragment): HBB_PONPY - Experimental evidence at transcript level: Swiss-Prot protein existence level 2. Involved in oxygen transport from the lung to the various peripheral tissues. From Pongo pygmaeus (Bornean orangutan).
   4221..4276    +  polyA_signal   β-globin poly(A) signal: rabbit β-globin polyadenylation signal (Gil and Proudfoot, 1987)
   4655..5243    -  rep_origin     ori: high-copy-number ColE1/pMB1/pBR322/pUC origin of replication
   5414..6274    -  CDS            AmpR: β-lactamase; bla; confers resistance to ampicillin, carbenicillin, and related antibiotics
   6275..6379    -  promoter       AmpR promoter: bla
