[The description below was written by a language model from this plasmid's Addgene catalogue record and pLannotate feature annotations shown in this document.]
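Description:
pRDAX-331 C-Tag miRFP670[2] L10 {Esp3I(2x)} EGFP is a custom-built, 6.5 kb mammalian expression plasmid designed as an acceptor vector for protein–protein interaction assays based on bimolecular or trimolecular fluorescence complementation (BiFC/TriFC). It is maintained in E. coli through a high-copy ColE1/pUC-type origin and selected with ampicillin via the β-lactamase gene under its native promoter.

The expression unit is driven by the human CMV immediate-early enhancer and promoter, followed by a chimeric β-globin/immunoglobulin intron that promotes efficient processing of the transcript. The first open reading frame is annotated as a fragment of a miRFP670-type near-infrared fluorescent protein, a biliverdin-dependent reporter derived from a Rhodopseudomonas palustris bacteriophytochrome; the catalogue lists the insert species as mouse, which does not match this annotation. The name suggests that this is the second split half of miRFP670, used as a C-terminal tag joined through a linker ("L10"), with a pair of Esp3I (type IIS) sites for seamless insertion of a gene of interest. The Esp3I sites and linker are not annotated in the feature table, so their positions cannot be confirmed. Fluorescence would be expected only when a partner protein carrying the complementary fragment brings the two halves together.

Downstream, an EMCV IRES directs translation of EGFP from the same transcript, giving an independent marker of transfection and expression level. A second chimeric intron, a WPRE and the bovine growth hormone polyadenylation signal complete the cassette. A T3 promoter, a short β-globin coding fragment and a rabbit β-globin polyadenylation signal lie further downstream, probably as backbone remnants.
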