Addgene plasmid #129834: pRDAX-331 C-Tag miRFP670[2] L10 {Esp3I(2x)} EGFP
Purpose: PPI (BiFC/TriFC) assay vector
Depositing lab: Gary Lewin. Depositing organization: Max-Delbrueck-Centrum fuer Molekulare Medizin (MDC).
Backbone
  Vector backbone: custom built
  Vector type: Mammalian Expression
Growth in bacteria
  Bacterial resistance: Ampicillin, 100 μg/mL
  Growth temperature: 37°C
  Growth strain: DH5alpha
  Copy number: High Copy
Gene/Insert
  Gene/Insert name: miRFP670
  Species: M. musculus (mouse)
  Cloning method: Restriction Enzyme; 5′ cloning site unknown (unknown if destroyed); 3′ cloning site unknown (unknown if destroyed)
Terms and licenses: Academic/Nonprofit Terms; Industry Terms: Not Available to Industry
How to cite: pRDAX-331 C-Tag miRFP670[2] L10 {Esp3I(2x)} EGFP was a gift from Gary Lewin (Addgene plasmid # 129834 ; http://n2t.net/addgene:129834 ; RRID:Addgene_129834)
